Addgene plasmid #80406: Stargazin-GFP-LOVpep
Purpose: Membrane localized GFP-tagged LOVpep. Expresses in mammalian cells
Depositing lab: Michael Glotzer. Depositing organization: University of Chicago. Publication: Local RhoA activation induces cytokinetic furrows independent of spindle position and cell cycle stage. Wagner E, Glotzer M. J Cell Biol. 2016 Jun 20;213(6):641-9. doi: 10.1083/jcb.201603025. Epub 2016 Jun 13. PubMed 27298323.
Backbone
  Vector backbone: unknown
  Backbone size w/o insert (bp): 5183
  Total vector size (bp): 7235
  Vector type: Mammalian Expression
  Selectable markers: Zeocin
Growth in bacteria
  Bacterial resistance: Ampicillin, 100 μg/mL
  Growth temperature: 37°C
  Growth strain: DH5alpha
  Copy number: High Copy
Gene/Insert
  Gene/Insert name: Stargazin-GFP-LOVpep
  Species: H. sapiens (human)
  Insert size (bp): 2412
  Entrez Gene: CACNG2 (a.k.a. MRD10)
  Promoter: CMV
  Tag / fusion protein: GFP
  Cloning method: Gibson Cloning
  Sequencing primers: 5′ GATGGGGCTGTTTGATCGAGGTG; 3′ AAACGGGCCCTCTAGgtgacataactaattacatgactcgaG
Terms and licenses: Academic/Nonprofit Terms; Industry Terms: Not Available to Industry
How to cite: Stargazin-GFP-LOVpep was a gift from Michael Glotzer (Addgene plasmid # 80406 ; http://n2t.net/addgene:80406 ; RRID:Addgene_80406)
