[The description below was written by a language model from this plasmid's Addgene catalogue record and pLannotate feature annotations shown in this document.]
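Description:
Stargazin-GFP-LOVpep is a 7,235 bp mammalian expression plasmid that produces a membrane-anchored, GFP-tagged LOVpep fusion protein. The backbone is recorded as unknown. The annotated features show a high-copy ColE1/pUC-type origin and an ampicillin resistance gene (β-lactamase under its own promoter) for propagation in E. coli, along with an f1 origin. An SV40 early promoter/EM7 promoter–driven Sh ble cassette with an SV40 poly(A) signal confers Zeocin resistance for selecting transfected mammalian cells.

The catalogue lists CMV as the promoter. The feature table shows the CMV enhancer and a truncated CMV core promoter, followed by short matches to tet operator-containing promoters. These suggest tet operator sites downstream of the promoter, although the record does not describe the construct as tetracycline-regulated. The open reading frame begins with stargazin (CACNG2), a transmembrane AMPA receptor regulatory protein that here targets the fusion to the membrane. The catalogue gives the species as human, whereas the annotation tool matched the coding sequence to the mouse protein. Stargazin is followed by an Aequorea victoria GFP variant and then a segment the software labelled miniSOG. That label most likely reflects homology between LOV domains, so this segment probably corresponds to the LOVpep module named in the record. A CYC1 terminator fragment and the bovine growth hormone poly(A) signal follow the coding region.

LOVpep is a light-responsive LOV2-based domain that exposes a peptide ligand on blue-light illumination, allowing a cognate binding partner to be recruited. Anchoring it at the membrane provides a visible docking site for optogenetic recruitment, and the associated work concerns local activation of RhoA and induction of cytokinetic furrows.
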