Features (pLannotate 1.2.2; 26 found; start..end, strand, type, name):
     27..79      -  misc_feature   bom (fragment): basis of mobility region from pBR322
    234..613     +  enhancer       CMV enhancer: human cytomegalovirus immediate early enhancer
    686..703     -  promoter       CMV promoter (fragment): human cytomegalovirus (CMV) immediate early promoter
    766..817     +  promoter       CMVd2 promoter: truncated human cytomegalovirus (CMV) immediate early promoter that yields moderately reduced expression relative to the full-length promoter
    819..838     +  promoter       PLtetO-1 promoter (fragment): modified phage lambda PL promoter with tet operator sites (Lutz and Bujard, 1997)
    840..859     +  promoter       PLtetO-1 promoter (fragment): modified phage lambda PL promoter with tet operator sites (Lutz and Bujard, 1997)
    867..900     +  promoter       TRE3GV promoter (fragment): 3rd-generation Tet-responsive promoter that can be activated by binding of Tet-On® 3G, optimized for retroviral and lentiviral vectors
    980..1990    +  CDS            Cacng2: CCG2_MOUSE - Also known as Stg. Experimental evidence at protein level: Swiss-Prot protein existence level 1. Regulates the trafficking and gating properties of AMPA- selective glutamate receptors (AMPARs). Promotes their targeting to the cell membrane and synapses and modulates their gating properties by slowing their rates of activation, deactivation and desensitization. Does not show subunit-specific AMPA receptor regulation and regulates all AMPAR subunits. Thought to stabilize the calcium channel in an inactivated (closed) state (By similarity). From Mus musculus (Mouse).
   1997..2710    +  CDS            Q80R: Q80R is a fluorescent protein, derived from Aequorea victoria.
   2771..3088    +  CDS            miniSOG: miniSOG is a basic (constitutively fluorescent) cyan fluorescent protein published in 2011, derived from Arabidopsis thaliana. It requires the cofactor flavin for fluorescence.
   3195..3215    +  terminator     CYC1 terminator (fragment): S. cerevisiae CYC1; transcription terminator for CYC1
   3252..3476    +  polyA_signal   bGH poly(A) signal: bovine growth hormone polyadenylation signal
   3480..3501    +  promoter       SV40 promoter (fragment): SV40 enhancer and early promoter
   3522..3950    +  rep_origin     f1 ori (sequence partly withheld): f1 bacteriophage origin of replication; arrow indicates direction of (+) strand synthesis
   3964..4293    +  promoter       SV40 promoter: SV40 enhancer and early promoter
   4341..4388    +  promoter       EM7 promoter: synthetic bacterial promoter&nbsp
   4407..4781    +  CDS            BleoR: antibiotic-binding protein; Sh ble from Streptoalloteichus hindustanus; confers resistance to bleomycin, phleomycin, and Zeocin™
   4791..4916    +  CDS            ble (fragment): BLE_KLEPN - Experimental evidence at protein level: Swiss-Prot protein existence level 1. Binding protein with a strong affinity to the bleomycin family of antibiotics. Binds to CL990; an antimitotic-antibiotic compound. From Klebsiella pneumoniae.
   4911..5032    +  polyA_signal   SV40 poly(A) signal: SV40 polyadenylation signal
   5105..5121    -  protein_bind   lac operator: The lac repressor binds to the lac operator to inhibit transcription in E. coli. This inhibition can be relieved by adding lactose or isopropyl-β-D-thiogalactopyranoside (IPTG). lac repressor encoded by lacI
   5129..5159    -  promoter       lac promoter: promoter for the E. coli lac operon
   5174..5195    -  protein_bind   CAP binding site: CAP binding activates transcription in the presence of cAMP. E. coli catabolite activator protein
   5208..5300    -  CDS            lacI (fragment): lac repressor; lacI; The lac repressor binds to the lac operator to inhibit transcription in E. coli. This inhibition can be relieved by adding lactose or isopropyl-β-D-thiogalactopyranoside (IPTG).
   5483..6068    -  rep_origin     ori: high-copy-number ColE1/pMB1/pBR322/pUC origin of replication
   6239..7099    -  CDS            AmpR: β-lactamase; bla; confers resistance to ampicillin, carbenicillin, and related antibiotics
   7100..7204    -  promoter       AmpR promoter: bla
>Addgene plasmid #80406 | Stargazin-GFP-LOVpep | depositor full sequence | sequence record 151512 | Stargazin-GFP-LOVpep sequence 7235 bps
ACGGATCGGGAGATCTCCCGATCCCCTATGGTGCACTCTCAGTACAATCTGCTCTGATGCCGCATAGTTA
AGCCAGTATCTGCTCCCTGCTTGTGTGTTGGAGGTCGCTGAGTAGTGCGCGAGCAAAATTTAAGCTACAA
CAAGGCAAGGCTTGACCGACAATTGCATGAAGAATCTGCTTAGGGTTAGGCGTTTTGCGCTGCTTCGCGA
TGTACGGGCCAGATATACGCGTTGACATTGATTATTGACTAGTTATTAATAGTAATCAATTACGGGGTCA
TTAGTTCATAGCCCATATATGGAGTTCCGCGTTACATAACTTACGGTAAATGGCCCGCCTGGCTGACCGC
CCAACGACCCCCGCCCATTGACGTCAATAATGACGTATGTTCCCATAGTAACGCCAATAGGGACTTTCCA
TTGACGTCAATGGGTGGAGTATTTACGGTAAACTGCCCACTTGGCAGTACATCAAGTGTATCATATGCCA
AGTACGCCCCCTATTGACGTCAATGACGGTAAATGGCCCGCCTGGCATTATGCCCAGTACATGACCTTAT
GGGACTTTCCTACTTGGCAGTACATCTACGTATTAGTCATCGCTATTACCATGGTGATGCGGTTTTGGCA
GTACATCAATGGGCGTGGATAGCGGTTTGACTCACGGGGATTTCCAAGTCTCCACCCCATTGACGTCAAT
GGGAGTTTGTTTTGGAACCAAAATCAACGGGACTTTCCAAAATGTCGTAACAACTCCGCCCCATTGACGC
AAATGGGCGGTAGGCGTGTACGGTGGGAGGTCTATATAAGCAGAGCTCTCCCTATCAGTGATAGAGATCT
CCCTATCAGTGATAGAGATCGTCGACGAGCTCGTTTAGTGAACCGTCAGATCGCCTGGAGACGCCATCCA
CGCTGTTTTGACCTCCATAGAAGACACCGGGACCGATCCAGCCTCCGGACTCTAGCGTTTAAACTTAAGA
TGGGGCTGTTTGATCGAGGTGTTCAAATGCTTTTAACCACCGTTGGTGCTTTCGCTGCCTTCAGCTTGAT
GACCATCGCTGTGGGAACCGACTATTGGCTGTACTCCAGAGGGGTTTGCAAGACCAAAAGTGTCAGTGAG
AATGAAACCAGCAAGAAGAACGAGGAAGTTATGACCCATTCCGGATTATGGAGAACCTGCTGCCTCGAAG
GGAACTTCAAAGGTCTGTGCAAGCAAATCGACCACTTTCCGGAAGACGCGGACTACGAAGCTGACACCGC
AGAGTATTTCCTCCGGGCCGTGAGGGCCTCGAGTATCTTCCCGATCCTGAGTGTGATCCTGCTTTTCATG
GGTGGCCTCTGCATCGCAGCCAGCGAGTTCTACAAACCGGTGAACTGCAGGAAGAGCTCGAAGAATTCGA
AAAGCTTGACACGCCACAACATCATCCTGAGTGCTGGCATCTTCTTCGTGTCTGCAGGTCTTAGTAATAT
CATCGGGATCATCGTGTATATATCAGCCAATGCTGGAGACCCCTCCAAGAGTGACTCCAAAAAGAACAGC
TACTCCTACGGCTGGTCCTTCTACTTCGGGGCCCTGTCCTTCATCATCGCCGAGATGGTCGGGGTGCTGG
CCGTGCACATGTTTATCGACCGCCACAAACAGCTGCGGGCCACGGCCCGCGCCACCGACTACCTCCAGGC
CTCCGCCATCACCCGCATCCCCAGCTACCGCTACCGCTACCAGCGCCGCAGCCGCTCCAGCTCGCGCTCC
ACCGAGCCCTCTCACTCCAGAGACGCCTCGCCCGTGGGCGTGAAGGGCTTCAACACCCTGCCGTCCACGG
AGATCTCCATGTACACCCTCAGTAGGGACCCCCTGAAGGCTGCCACCACGCCCACCGCCACCTACAACTC
GGACAGGGATAACAGCTTTCTCCAGGTCCACAACTGTATCCAGAAGGACAGCAAGGACTCTTTCCACGCC
AACACAGCCAACCGCCGGACCACGCCCGTAGGATCCATGAGTAAAGGAGAAGAACTTTTCACTGGAGTTG
TCCCAATTCTTGTTGAATTAGATGGTGATGTTAATGGGCACAAATTTTCTGTCAGTGGAGAGGGTGAAGG
TGATGCAACATACGGAAAACTTACCCTTAAATTTATTTGCACTACTGGAAAACTACCTGTTCCATGGCCA
ACACTTGTCACTACTTTCTCTTATGGTGTTCAATGCTTTTCAAGATACCCAGATCATATGAAACGGCATG
ACTTTTTCAAGAGTGCCATGCCCGAAGGTTATGTACAGGAAAGAACTATATTTTTCAAAGATGACGGGAA
CTACAAGACACGTGCTGAAGTCAAGTTTGAAGGTGATACCCTTGTTAATAGAATCGAGTTAAAAGGTATT
GATTTTAAAGAAGATGGAAACATTCTTGGACACAAATTGGAATACAACTATAACTCACACAATGTATACA
TCATGGCAGACAAACAAAAGAATGGAATCAAAGTTAACTTCAAAATTAGACACAACATTGAAGATGGAAG
CGTTCAACTAGCAGACCATTATCAACAAAATACTCCAATTGGCGATGGCCCTGTCCTTTTACCAGACAAC
CATTACCTGTCCACACAATCTGCCCTTTCGAAAGATCCCAACGAAAAGAGAGACCACATGGTCCTTCTTG
AGTTTGTAACAGCTGCTGGGATTACACATGGCATGGACGAGCTGTACAAGTCTAGAGGTGGATCTGGAGG
TTCAGGTGGAAGTCCTAGGTTGGCTGCTGCACTTGAACGTATTGAGAAGAACTTTGTCATTACTGACCCA
AGGTTGCCAGATAATCCCATTATATTCGCGTCCGATAGTTTCTTGCAGTTGACAGAATATAGCCGTGAAG
AAATTTTGGGAAGAAACTGCAGGTTTCTACAAGGTCCTGAAACTGATCGCGCGACAGTGAGAAAAATTAG
AGATGCCATAGATAACCAAACAGAGGTCACTGTTCAGCTGATTAATTATACAAAGAGTGGTAAAAAGTTC
TGGAACCTCTTTCACTTGCAGCCTATGCGAGATCAGAAGGGAGATGTCCAGTACTTTATTGGGGTTCAGT
TGGATGGAACTGAGCATGTCCGAGATGCTGCCGAGAGAGAGGCAGTCATGCTGGCGAAGAAAACTGCAGA
AGAGATTGATAAAGCGGTGGATACCTGGGTGTAAGCTTCTCGAGTCATGTAATTAGTTATGTCACCTAGA
GGGCCCGTTTAAACCCGCTGATCAGCCTCGACTGTGCCTTCTAGTTGCCAGCCATCTGTTGTTTGCCCCT
CCCCCGTGCCTTCCTTGACCCTGGAAGGTGCCACTCCCACTGTCCTTTCCTAATAAAATGAGGAAATTGC
ATCGCATTGTCTGAGTAGGTGTCATTCTATTCTGGGGGGTGGGGTGGGGCAGGACAGCAAGGGGGAGGAT
TGGGAAGACAATAGCAGGCATGCTGGGGATGCGGTGGGCTCTATGGCTTCTGAGGCGGAAAGAACCAGCT
GGGGCTCTAGGGGGTATCCCC
[124 nt withheld, positions 3522-3645]
C
[91 nt withheld, positions 3647-3737]
A
[49 nt withheld, positions 3739-3787]
CCTTTGACGTTGGAGTCCACGTTCTTT
[37 nt withheld, positions 3815-3851]
ACCCTATCTCGGTCTATTCTTTTGATTTATAAGGGATTTTGCCGATTTCGGCCTATTGGTTAAAAAATGA
GCTGATTTAACAAAAATTTAACGCGAATTAATTCTGTGGAATGTGTGTCAGTTAGGGTGTGGAAAGTCCC
CAGGCTCCCCAGCAGGCAGAAGTATGCAAAGCATGCATCTCAATTAGTCAGCAACCAGGTGTGGAAAGTC
CCCAGGCTCCCCAGCAGGCAGAAGTATGCAAAGCATGCATCTCAATTAGTCAGCAACCATAGTCCCGCCC
CTAACTCCGCCCATCCCGCCCCTAACTCCGCCCAGTTCCGCCCATTCTCCGCCCCATGGCTGACTAATTT
TTTTTATTTATGCAGAGGCCGAGGCCGCCTCTGCCTCTGAGCTATTCCAGAAGTAGTGAGGAGGCTTTTT
TGGAGGCCTAGGCTTTTGCAAAAAGCTCCCGGGAGCTTGTATATCCATTTTCGGATCTGATCAGCACGTG
TTGACAATTAATCATCGGCATAGTATATCGGCATAGTATAATACGACAAGGTGAGGAACTAAACCATGGC
CAAGTTGACCAGTGCCGTTCCGGTGCTCACCGCGCGCGACGTCGCCGGAGCGGTCGAGTTCTGGACCGAC
CGGCTCGGGTTCTCCCGGGACTTCGTGGAGGACGACTTCGCCGGTGTGGTCCGGGACGACGTGACCCTGT
TCATCAGCGCGGTCCAGGACCAGGTGGTGCCGGACAACACCCTGGCCTGGGTGTGGGTGCGCGGCCTGGA
CGAGCTGTACGCCGAGTGGTCGGAGGTCGTGTCCACGAACTTCCGGGACGCCTCCGGGCCGGCCATGACC
GAGATCGGCGAGCAGCCGTGGGGGCGGGAGTTCGCCCTGCGCGACCCGGCCGGCAACTGCGTGCACTTCG
TGGCCGAGGAGCAGGACTGACACGTGCTACGAGATTTCGATTCCACCGCCGCCTTCTATGAAAGGTTGGG
CTTCGGAATCGTTTTCCGGGACGCCGGCTGGATGATCCTCCAGCGCGGGGATCTCATGCTGGAGTTCTTC
GCCCACCCCAACTTGTTTATTGCAGCTTATAATGGTTACAAATAAAGCAATAGCATCACAAATTTCACAA
ATAAAGCATTTTTTTCACTGCATTCTAGTTGTGGTTTGTCCAAACTCATCAATGTATCTTATCATGTCTG
TATACCGTCGACCTCTAGCTAGAGCTTGGCGTAATCATGGTCATAGCTGTTTCCTGTGTGAAATTGTTAT
CCGCTCACAATTCCACACAACATACGAGCCGGAAGCATAAAGTGTAAAGCCTGGGGTGCCTAATGAGTGA
GCTAACTCACATTAATTGCGTTGCGCTCACTGCCCGCTTTCCAGTCGGGAAACCTGTCGTGCCAGCTGCA
TTAATGAATCGGCCAACGCGCGGGGAGAGGCGGTTTGCGTATTGGGCGCTCTTCCGCTTCCTCGCTCACT
GACTCGCTGCGCTCGGTCGTTCGGCTGCGGCGAGCGGTATCAGCTCACTCAAAGGCGGTAATACGGTTAT
CCACAGAATCAGGGGATAACGCAGGAAAGAACATGTGAGCAAAAGGCCAGCAAAAGGCCAGGAACCGTAA
AAAGGCCGCGTTGCTGGCGTTTTTCCATAGGCTCCGCCCCCCTGACGAGCATCACAAAAATCGACGCTCA
AGTCAGAGGTGGCGAAACCCGACAGGACTATAAAGATACCAGGCGTTTCCCCCTGGAAGCTCCCTCGTGC
GCTCTCCTGTTCCGACCCTGCCGCTTACCGGATACCTGTCCGCCTTTCTCCCTTCGGGAAGCGTGGCGCT
TTCTCATAGCTCACGCTGTAGGTATCTCAGTTCGGTGTAGGTCGTTCGCTCCAAGCTGGGCTGTGTGCAC
GAACCCCCCGTTCAGCCCGACCGCTGCGCCTTATCCGGTAACTATCGTCTTGAGTCCAACCCGGTAAGAC
ACGACTTATCGCCACTGGCAGCAGCCACTGGTAACAGGATTAGCAGAGCGAGGTATGTAGGCGGTGCTAC
AGAGTTCTTGAAGTGGTGGCCTAACTACGGCTACACTAGAAGAACAGTATTTGGTATCTGCGCTCTGCTG
AAGCCAGTTACCTTCGGAAAAAGAGTTGGTAGCTCTTGATCCGGCAAACAAACCACCGCTGGTAGCGGTT
TTTTTGTTTGCAAGCAGCAGATTACGCGCAGAAAAAAAGGATCTCAAGAAGATCCTTTGATCTTTTCTAC
GGGGTCTGACGCTCAGTGGAACGAAAACTCACGTTAAGGGATTTTGGTCATGAGATTATCAAAAAGGATC
TTCACCTAGATCCTTTTAAATTAAAAATGAAGTTTTAAATCAATCTAAAGTATATATGAGTAAACTTGGT
CTGACAGTTACCAATGCTTAATCAGTGAGGCACCTATCTCAGCGATCTGTCTATTTCGTTCATCCATAGT
TGCCTGACTCCCCGTCGTGTAGATAACTACGATACGGGAGGGCTTACCATCTGGCCCCAGTGCTGCAATG
ATACCGCGAGACCCACGCTCACCGGCTCCAGATTTATCAGCAATAAACCAGCCAGCCGGAAGGGCCGAGC
GCAGAAGTGGTCCTGCAACTTTATCCGCCTCCATCCAGTCTATTAATTGTTGCCGGGAAGCTAGAGTAAG
TAGTTCGCCAGTTAATAGTTTGCGCAACGTTGTTGCCATTGCTACAGGCATCGTGGTGTCACGCTCGTCG
TTTGGTATGGCTTCATTCAGCTCCGGTTCCCAACGATCAAGGCGAGTTACATGATCCCCCATGTTGTGCA
AAAAAGCGGTTAGCTCCTTCGGTCCTCCGATCGTTGTCAGAAGTAAGTTGGCCGCAGTGTTATCACTCAT
GGTTATGGCAGCACTGCATAATTCTCTTACTGTCATGCCATCCGTAAGATGCTTTTCTGTGACTGGTGAG
TACTCAACCAAGTCATTCTGAGAATAGTGTATGCGGCGACCGAGTTGCTCTTGCCCGGCGTCAATACGGG
ATAATACCGCGCCACATAGCAGAACTTTAAAAGTGCTCATCATTGGAAAACGTTCTTCGGGGCGAAAACT
CTCAAGGATCTTACCGCTGTTGAGATCCAGTTCGATGTAACCCACTCGTGCACCCAACTGATCTTCAGCA
TCTTTTACTTTCACCAGCGTTTCTGGGTGAGCAAAAACAGGAAGGCAAAATGCCGCAAAAAAGGGAATAA
GGGCGACACGGAAATGTTGAATACTCATACTCTTCCTTTTTCAATATTATTGAAGCATTTATCAGGGTTA
TTGTCTCATGAGCGGATACATATTTGAATGTATTTAGAAAAATAAACAAATAGGGGTTCCGCGCACATTT
CCCCGAAAAGTGCCACCTGACGTC
