>Addgene plasmid #80406 | Stargazin-GFP-LOVpep | addgene partial sequence | sequence record 156605 | LNCX 5'-AGCTCGTTTAGTGAACCGTCAGATC-3'
TTTGACCTCCATAGAAGACACCGGGACCGATCCAGCCTCCGGACTCTAGCGTTTAAACTTAAGATGGGGC
TGTTTGATCGAGGTGTTCAAATGCTTTTAACCACCGTTGGTGCTTTCGCTGCCTTCAGCTTGATGACCAT
CGCTGTGGGAACCGACTATTGGCTGTACTCCAGAGGGGTTTGCAAGACCAAAAGTGTCAGTGAGAATGAA
ACCAGCAAGAAGAACGAGGAAGTTATGACCCATTCCGGATTATGGAGAACCTGCTGCCTCGAAGGGAACT
TCAAAGGTCTGTGCAAGCAAATCGACCACTTTCCGGAAGACGCGGACTACGAAGCTGACACCGCAGAGTA
TTTCCTCCGGGCCGTGAGGGCCTCGAGTATCTTCCCGATCCTGAGTGTGATCCTGCTTTTCATGGGTGGC
CTCTGCATCGCAGCCAGCGAGTTCTACAAACCGGTGAACTGCAGGAAGAGCTCGAAGAATTCGAAAAGCT
TGACACGCCACAACATCATCCTGAGTGCTGGCATCTTCTTCGTGTCTGCAGGTCTTAGTAATATCATCGG
GATCATCGTGTATATATCAGCCAATGCTGGAGACCCCTCCAAGAGTGACTCCAAAAAGAACAGCTACTCC
TACGGCTGGTCCTTCTACTTCGGGGCCCTGTCCTTCATCATCGCCGAGATGGTCGGGGTGCTGGCCGTGC
ACATGTTTATCGACCGCCACAAACAGCTGCGGGCCACGGCCCGCGCCACCGACTACCTCCAGGCCTCCGC
CATCACCCGCATCCCCAGCTACCGCTACCGCTACCAGCGCCGCAGCCGCTCCAGCTCGCGCTCCACCGAG
CCCTCTCACTCCAGAGACGCCTCGCCCGTGGGCGTGAAGGGCTTCAACACCCTGCCGTCCACGGAGATCT
CCATGTACACCCTCAGTAGGGACCCCCTGAAGGCTGCCACCACGCCCACCGCCACCTACAACTCGGACAG
GGATA
