>Addgene plasmid #80406 | Stargazin-GFP-LOVpep | addgene partial sequence | sequence record 156606 | BGH-rev 5'-TAGAAGGCACAGTCGAGG-3'
ACTAATTACATGACTCGAGAAGCTTACACCCAGGTATCCACCGCTTTATCAATCTCTTCTGCAGTTTTCT
TCGCCAGCATGACTGCCTCTCTCTCGGCAGCATCTCGGACATGCTCAGTTCCATCCAACTGAACCCCAAT
AAAGTACTGGACATCTCCCTTCTGATCTCGCATAGGCTGCAAGTGAAAGAGGTTCCAGAACTTTTTACCA
CTCTTTGTATAATTAATCAGCTGAACAGTGACCTCTGTTTGGTTATCTATGGCATCTCTAATTTTTCTCA
CTGTCGCGCGATCAGTTTCAGGACCTTGTAGAAACCTGCAGTTTCTTCCCAAAATTTCTTCACGGCTATA
TTCTGTCAACTGCAAGAAACTATCGGACGCGAATATAATGGGATTATCTGGCAATCTTGGGTCAGTAATG
ACAAAGTTCTTCTCAATACGTTCAAGTGCAGCAGCCAACCTAGGACTTCCACCTGAACCTCCAGATCCAC
CTCTAGACTTGTACAGCTCGTCCATGCCATGTGTAATCCCAGCAGCTGTTACAAACTCAAGAAGGACCAT
GTGGTCTCTCTTTTCGTTGGGATCTTTCGAAAGGGCAGATTGTGTGGACAGGTAATGGTTGTCTGGTAAA
AGGACAGGGCCATCGCCAATTGGAGTATTTTGTTGATAATGGTCTGCTAGTTGAACGCTTCCATCTTCAA
TGTTGTGTCTAATTTTGAAGTTAACTTTGATTCCATTCTTTTGTTTGTCTGCCATGATGTATACATTGTG
TGAGTTATAGTTGTATTCCAATTTGTGTCCAAGAATGTTTCCATCTTCTTTAAAATCAATACCTTTTAAC
TCGATTCTATTAACAAGGGTATCACCTTCAAACTTGACTTCAGCACGTGTCTTGTAGTTCC
